Addgene plasmid #105612: PCDNA3-N3FLAG-MYB-(1-327)
Purpose: transient express MYB N terminal fragment with 3*FLAG tag at N terminal in HEK 293T cells
Depositing lab: Christopher Vakoc. Depositing organization: Cold Spring Harbor Laboratory. Publication: A TFIID-SAGA Perturbation that Targets MYB and Suppresses Acute Myeloid Leukemia. Xu Y, Milazzo JP, Somerville TDD, Tarumoto Y, Huang YH, Ostrander EL, Wilkinson JE, Challen GA, Vakoc CR. Cancer Cell. 2018 Jan 8;33(1):13-28.e8. doi: 10.1016/j.ccell.2017.12.002. PubMed 29316427.
Backbone
  Vector backbone: pcDNA3.1
  Vector type: Mammalian Expression
Growth in bacteria
  Bacterial resistance: Ampicillin, 100 μg/mL
  Growth temperature: 37°C
  Growth strain: DH5alpha
  Copy number: Unknown
Gene/Insert
  Gene/Insert name: N terminal fragment of MYB (mouse), amino acids 1-327
  Species: M. musculus (mouse)
  Entrez Gene: Myb (a.k.a. c-myb)
  Promoter: CMV
  Tag / fusion protein: 3*FLAG (N terminal on insert)
  Cloning method: Ligation Independent Cloning
  Sequencing primers: 5′ cgcaaatgggcggtaggcgtg; 3′ TAGAAGGCACAGTCGAGG
Terms and licenses: Academic/Nonprofit Terms; Industry Terms: Not Available to Industry
How to cite: PCDNA3-N3FLAG-MYB-(1-327) was a gift from Christopher Vakoc (Addgene plasmid # 105612 ; http://n2t.net/addgene:105612 ; RRID:Addgene_105612)
