[The description below was written by a language model from this plasmid's Addgene catalogue record and pLannotate feature annotations shown in this document.]
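Description:
PCDNA3-N3FLAG-MYB-(1-327) is a mammalian expression plasmid built on a pcDNA3.1-type backbone for transient production of an N-terminal fragment of mouse MYB (c-Myb) in HEK 293T cells. The full sequenced plasmid is about 6.5 kb. It is propagated in E. coli through a high-copy ColE1/pUC-type origin and selected with ampicillin via the β-lactamase gene and its native promoter. An f1 origin is also present, which in principle allows single-stranded DNA production. The backbone carries a neomycin phosphotransferase gene driven by the SV40 enhancer/early promoter and terminated by an SV40 polyadenylation signal, which would permit G418 selection of mammalian cells, although the stated purpose is transient expression only. Short annotated hits such as the HIV-1 LTR, ble, lacI and bom fragments appear to be minor backbone remnants rather than functional elements.

The expression cassette consists of the human cytomegalovirus immediate-early enhancer and promoter, followed by a 3xFLAG epitope coding sequence and then the Myb fragment encoding amino acids 1–327, with the bovine growth hormone polyadenylation signal downstream. The tag therefore sits at the N terminus of the truncated protein, allowing detection or immunoprecipitation with anti-FLAG reagents. T7 and SP6 phage promoters flank the insert, a standard feature of this backbone that can serve for in vitro transcription or as sequencing primer sites. MYB is a sequence-specific transcriptional activator important in the proliferation and differentiation of haematopoietic progenitors. The plasmid comes from a study of a TFIID–SAGA perturbation that targets MYB in acute myeloid leukaemia, though the record does not state which specific experiments used this truncation.
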