Features (pLannotate 1.2.2; 22 found; start..end, strand, type, name):
     28..80      -  misc_feature   bom (fragment): basis of mobility region from pBR322
    235..614     +  enhancer       CMV enhancer: human cytomegalovirus immediate early enhancer
    615..818     +  promoter       CMV promoter: human cytomegalovirus (CMV) immediate early promoter
    814..847     +  LTR            5' LTR (truncated) (fragment): truncated 5' long terminal repeat (LTR) from HIV-1
    863..881     +  promoter       T7 promoter: promoter for bacteriophage T7 RNA polymerase
    943..1005    +  CDS            3xFLAG: three tandem FLAG® epitope tags, followed by an enterokinase cleavage site
   1018..1995    +  CDS            Myb (fragment): MYB_MOUSE - Experimental evidence at protein level: Swiss-Prot protein existence level 1. Transcriptional activator; DNA-binding protein that specifically recognize the sequence 5'-YAAC[GT]G-3'. Plays an important role in the control of proliferation and differentiation of hematopoietic progenitor cells. From Mus musculus (Mouse).
   2026..2044    -  promoter       SP6 promoter: promoter for bacteriophage SP6 RNA polymerase
   2070..2294    +  polyA_signal   bGH poly(A) signal: bovine growth hormone polyadenylation signal
   2298..2319    +  promoter       SV40 promoter (fragment): SV40 enhancer and early promoter
   2340..2768    +  rep_origin     f1 ori (sequence partly withheld): f1 bacteriophage origin of replication; arrow indicates direction of (+) strand synthesis
   2782..3111    +  promoter       SV40 promoter: SV40 enhancer and early promoter
   3178..3969    +  CDS            neo: KKA2_KLEPN - Also known as kan, nptII. Experimental evidence at protein level: Swiss-Prot protein existence level 1. Resistance to kanamycin, neomycin, paromomycin, ribostamycin, butirosin and gentamicin B. From Klebsiella pneumoniae.
   3993..4151    +  CDS            ble (fragment): BLE_KLEPN - Experimental evidence at protein level: Swiss-Prot protein existence level 1. Binding protein with a strong affinity to the bleomycin family of antibiotics. Binds to CL990; an antimitotic-antibiotic compound. From Klebsiella pneumoniae.
   4146..4267    +  polyA_signal   SV40 poly(A) signal: SV40 polyadenylation signal
   4340..4356    -  protein_bind   lac operator: The lac repressor binds to the lac operator to inhibit transcription in E. coli. This inhibition can be relieved by adding lactose or isopropyl-β-D-thiogalactopyranoside (IPTG). lac repressor encoded by lacI
   4364..4394    -  promoter       lac promoter: promoter for the E. coli lac operon
   4409..4430    -  protein_bind   CAP binding site: CAP binding activates transcription in the presence of cAMP. E. coli catabolite activator protein
   4443..4535    -  CDS            lacI (fragment): lac repressor; lacI; The lac repressor binds to the lac operator to inhibit transcription in E. coli. This inhibition can be relieved by adding lactose or isopropyl-β-D-thiogalactopyranoside (IPTG).
   4718..5306    -  rep_origin     ori: high-copy-number ColE1/pMB1/pBR322/pUC origin of replication
   5477..6337    -  CDS            AmpR: β-lactamase; bla; confers resistance to ampicillin, carbenicillin, and related antibiotics
   6338..6442    -  promoter       AmpR promoter: bla
>Addgene plasmid #105612 | PCDNA3-N3FLAG-MYB-(1-327) | addgene full sequence | sequence record 204173 | Addgene NGS Result
GACGGATCGGGAGATCTCCCGATCCCCTATGGTGCACTCTCAGTACAATCTGCTCTGATGCCGCATAGTT
AAGCCAGTATCTGCTCCCTGCTTGTGTGTTGGAGGTCGCTGAGTAGTGCGCGAGCAAAATTTAAGCTACA
ACAAGGCAAGGCTTGACCGACAATTGCATGAAGAATCTGCTTAGGGTTAGGCGTTTTGCGCTGCTTCGCG
ATGTACGGGCCAGATATACGCGTTGACATTGATTATTGACTAGTTATTAATAGTAATCAATTACGGGGTC
ATTAGTTCATAGCCCATATATGGAGTTCCGCGTTACATAACTTACGGTAAATGGCCCGCCTGGCTGACCG
CCCAACGACCCCCGCCCATTGACGTCAATAATGACGTATGTTCCCATAGTAACGCCAATAGGGACTTTCC
ATTGACGTCAATGGGTGGAGTATTTACGGTAAACTGCCCACTTGGCAGTACATCAAGTGTATCATATGCC
AAGTACGCCCCCTATTGACGTCAATGACGGTAAATGGCCCGCCTGGCATTATGCCCAGTACATGACCTTA
TGGGACTTTCCTACTTGGCAGTACATCTACGTATTAGTCATCGCTATTACCATGGTGATGCGGTTTTGGC
AGTACATCAATGGGCGTGGATAGCGGTTTGACTCACGGGGATTTCCAAGTCTCCACCCCATTGACGTCAA
TGGGAGTTTGTTTTGGCACCAAAATCAACGGGACTTTCCAAAATGTCGTAACAACTCCGCCCCATTGACG
CAAATGGGCGGTAGGCGTGTACGGTGGGAGGTCTATATAAGCAGAGCTCTCTGGCTAACTAGAGAACCCA
CTGCTTACTGGCTTATCGAAATTAATACGACTCACTATAGGGAGACCCAAGCTTGGTACCGAGCTCGGAT
TCGCCATGCCAAAGAAGAAGCGTAAGGTAGATTACAAAGACCATGACGGTGATTATAAAGATCATGATAT
CGATTACAAGGATGACGATGACAAGGGAGGCGAATTCGCCCGGAGACCCCGACACAGCATCTACAGTAGC
GATGAAGATGATGAAGACATTGAGATGTGTGACCATGACTACGATGGGCTGCTGCCCAAATCTGGAAAGC
GTCACTTGGGGAAAACTAGGTGGACAAGGGAAGAGGATGAGAAGCTGAAGAAGCTGGTGGAACAGAACGG
AACAGACGACTGGAAAGTCATTGCCAATTATCTGCCCAACCGGACAGATGTGCAGTGCCAACACCGGTGG
CAGAAAGTGCTGAACCCTGAACTCATCAAAGGTCCCTGGACCAAAGAAGAAGATCAGAGAGTCATAGAGC
TTGTCCAGAAATATGGTCCGAAGCGTTGGTCTGTTATTGCCAAGCACTTAAAAGGGAGAATTGGAAAGCA
GTGTCGGGAGAGGTGGCACAACCATTTGAATCCAGAAGTTAAGAAAACCTCCTGGACAGAAGAGGAGGAC
AGAATCATTTACCAGGCACACAAGCGTCTGGGGAACAGATGGGCAGAGATCGCAAAGCTGCTGCCCGGAC
GGACTGATAATGCTATCAAGAACCACTGGAATTCCACCATGCGTCGCAAGGTGGAACAGGAAGGCTACCT
GCAGGAGCCTTCCAAAGCCAGCCAGACGCCAGTGGCCACGAGCTTCCAGAAGAACAATCATTTGATGGGG
TTTGGGCATGCCTCACCTCCATCTCAGCTCTCTCCAAGTGGCCAGTCCTCCGTCAACAGCGAATATCCCT
ATTACCACATCGCCGAAGCACAAAACATCTCCAGTCACGTTCCCTATCCTGTCGCATTGCATGTTAATAT
AGTCAACGTCCCTCAGCCGGCTGCGGCAGCCATCCAGAGACACTATAACGACGAAGACCCTGAGAAGGAA
AAGCGAATAAAGGAGCTGGAGTTGCTCCTGATGTCAACAGAGAACGAGCTGAAGGGACAGCAGGCATTAC
CAACACAGAACCACACTTGCAGCTACCCCGGGTGGTGACTCGAGCATGCATCTAGAGGGCCCTATTCTAT
AGTGTCACCTAAATGCTAGAGCTCGCTGATCAGCCTCGACTGTGCCTTCTAGTTGCCAGCCATCTGTTGT
TTGCCCCTCCCCCGTGCCTTCCTTGACCCTGGAAGGTGCCACTCCCACTGTCCTTTCCTAATAAAATGAG
GAAATTGCATCGCATTGTCTGAGTAGGTGTCATTCTATTCTGGGGGGTGGGGTGGGGCAGGACAGCAAGG
GGGAGGATTGGGAAGACAATAGCAGGCATGCTGGGGATGCGGTGGGCTCTATGGCTTCTGAGGCGGAAAG
AACCAGCTGGGGCTCTAGGGGGTATCCCC
[124 nt withheld, positions 2340-2463]
C
[91 nt withheld, positions 2465-2555]
A
[49 nt withheld, positions 2557-2605]
CCTTTGACGTTGGAGTCCACGTTCTTT
[37 nt withheld, positions 2633-2669]
ACCCTATCTCGGTCTATTCTTTTGATTTATAAGGGATTTTGCCGATTTCGGCCTATTGGTTAAAAAATGA
GCTGATTTAACAAAAATTTAACGCGAATTAATTCTGTGGAATGTGTGTCAGTTAGGGTGTGGAAAGTCCC
CAGGCTCCCCAGCAGGCAGAAGTATGCAAAGCATGCATCTCAATTAGTCAGCAACCAGGTGTGGAAAGTC
CCCAGGCTCCCCAGCAGGCAGAAGTATGCAAAGCATGCATCTCAATTAGTCAGCAACCATAGTCCCGCCC
CTAACTCCGCCCATCCCGCCCCTAACTCCGCCCAGTTCCGCCCATTCTCCGCCCCATGGCTGACTAATTT
TTTTTATTTATGCAGAGGCCGAGGCCGCCTCTGCCTCTGAGCTATTCCAGAAGTAGTGAGGAGGCTTTTT
TGGAGGCCTAGGCTTTTGCAAAAAGCTCCCGGGAGCTTGTATATCCATTTTCGGATCTGATCAAGAGACA
GGATGAGGATCGTTTCGCATGATTGAACAAGATGGATTGCACGCAGGTTCTCCGGCCGCTTGGGTGGAGA
GGCTATTCGGCTATGACTGGGCACAACAGACAATCGGCTGCTCTGATGCCGCCGTGTTCCGGCTGTCAGC
GCAGGGGCGCCCGGTTCTTTTTGTCAAGACCGACCTGTCCGGTGCCCTGAATGAACTGCAGGACGAGGCA
GCGCGGCTATCGTGGCTGGCCACGACGGGCGTTCCTTGCGCAGCTGTGCTCGACGTTGTCACTGAAGCGG
GAAGGGACTGGCTGCTATTGGGCGAAGTGCCGGGGCAGGATCTCCTGTCATCTCACCTTGCTCCTGCCGA
GAAAGTATCCATCATGGCTGATGCAATGCGGCGGCTGCATACGCTTGATCCGGCTACCTGCCCATTCGAC
CACCAAGCGAAACATCGCATCGAGCGAGCACGTACTCGGATGGAAGCCGGTCTTGTCGATCAGGATGATC
TGGACGAAGAGCATCAGGGGCTCGCGCCAGCCGAACTGTTCGCCAGGCTCAAGGCGCGCATGCCCGACGG
CGAGGATCTCGTCGTGACCCATGGCGATGCCTGCTTGCCGAATATCATGGTGGAAAATGGCCGCTTTTCT
GGATTCATCGACTGTGGCCGGCTGGGTGTGGCGGACCGCTATCAGGACATAGCGTTGGCTACCCGTGATA
TTGCTGAAGAGCTTGGCGGCGAATGGGCTGACCGCTTCCTCGTGCTTTACGGTATCGCCGCTCCCGATTC
GCAGCGCATCGCCTTCTATCGCCTTCTTGACGAGTTCTTCTGAGCGGGACTCTGGGGTTCGAAATGACCG
ACCAAGCGACGCCCAACCTGCCATCACGAGATTTCGATTCCACCGCCGCCTTCTATGAAAGGTTGGGCTT
CGGAATCGTTTTCCGGGACGCCGGCTGGATGATCCTCCAGCGCGGGGATCTCATGCTGGAGTTCTTCGCC
CACCCCAACTTGTTTATTGCAGCTTATAATGGTTACAAATAAAGCAATAGCATCACAAATTTCACAAATA
AAGCATTTTTTTCACTGCATTCTAGTTGTGGTTTGTCCAAACTCATCAATGTATCTTATCATGTCTGTAT
ACCGTCGACCTCTAGCTAGAGCTTGGCGTAATCATGGTCATAGCTGTTTCCTGTGTGAAATTGTTATCCG
CTCACAATTCCACACAACATACGAGCCGGAAGCATAAAGTGTAAAGCCTGGGGTGCCTAATGAGTGAGCT
AACTCACATTAATTGCGTTGCGCTCACTGCCCGCTTTCCAGTCGGGAAACCTGTCGTGCCAGCTGCATTA
ATGAATCGGCCAACGCGCGGGGAGAGGCGGTTTGCGTATTGGGCGCTCTTCCGCTTCCTCGCTCACTGAC
TCGCTGCGCTCGGTCGTTCGGCTGCGGCGAGCGGTATCAGCTCACTCAAAGGCGGTAATACGGTTATCCA
CAGAATCAGGGGATAACGCAGGAAAGAACATGTGAGCAAAAGGCCAGCAAAAGGCCAGGAACCGTAAAAA
GGCCGCGTTGCTGGCGTTTTTCCATAGGCTCCGCCCCCCTGACGAGCATCACAAAAATCGACGCTCAAGT
CAGAGGTGGCGAAACCCGACAGGACTATAAAGATACCAGGCGTTTCCCCCTGGAAGCTCCCTCGTGCGCT
CTCCTGTTCCGACCCTGCCGCTTACCGGATACCTGTCCGCCTTTCTCCCTTCGGGAAGCGTGGCGCTTTC
TCATAGCTCACGCTGTAGGTATCTCAGTTCGGTGTAGGTCGTTCGCTCCAAGCTGGGCTGTGTGCACGAA
CCCCCCGTTCAGCCCGACCGCTGCGCCTTATCCGGTAACTATCGTCTTGAGTCCAACCCGGTAAGACACG
ACTTATCGCCACTGGCAGCAGCCACTGGTAACAGGATTAGCAGAGCGAGGTATGTAGGCGGTGCTACAGA
GTTCTTGAAGTGGTGGCCTAACTACGGCTACACTAGAAGAACAGTATTTGGTATCTGCGCTCTGCTGAAG
CCAGTTACCTTCGGAAAAAGAGTTGGTAGCTCTTGATCCGGCAAACAAACCACCGCTGGTAGCGGTGGTT
TTTTTGTTTGCAAGCAGCAGATTACGCGCAGAAAAAAAGGATCTCAAGAAGATCCTTTGATCTTTTCTAC
GGGGTCTGACGCTCAGTGGAACGAAAACTCACGTTAAGGGATTTTGGTCATGAGATTATCAAAAAGGATC
TTCACCTAGATCCTTTTAAATTAAAAATGAAGTTTTAAATCAATCTAAAGTATATATGAGTAAACTTGGT
CTGACAGTTACCAATGCTTAATCAGTGAGGCACCTATCTCAGCGATCTGTCTATTTCGTTCATCCATAGT
TGCCTGACTCCCCGTCGTGTAGATAACTACGATACGGGAGGGCTTACCATCTGGCCCCAGTGCTGCAATG
ATACCGCGAGACCCACGCTCACCGGCTCCAGATTTATCAGCAATAAACCAGCCAGCCGGAAGGGCCGAGC
GCAGAAGTGGTCCTGCAACTTTATCCGCCTCCATCCAGTCTATTAATTGTTGCCGGGAAGCTAGAGTAAG
TAGTTCGCCAGTTAATAGTTTGCGCAACGTTGTTGCCATTGCTACAGGCATCGTGGTGTCACGCTCGTCG
TTTGGTATGGCTTCATTCAGCTCCGGTTCCCAACGATCAAGGCGAGTTACATGATCCCCCATGTTGTGCA
AAAAAGCGGTTAGCTCCTTCGGTCCTCCGATCGTTGTCAGAAGTAAGTTGGCCGCAGTGTTATCACTCAT
GGTTATGGCAGCACTGCATAATTCTCTTACTGTCATGCCATCCGTAAGATGCTTTTCTGTGACTGGTGAG
TACTCAACCAAGTCATTCTGAGAATAGTGTATGCGGCGACCGAGTTGCTCTTGCCCGGCGTCAATACGGG
ATAATACCGCGCCACATAGCAGAACTTTAAAAGTGCTCATCATTGGAAAACGTTCTTCGGGGCGAAAACT
CTCAAGGATCTTACCGCTGTTGAGATCCAGTTCGATGTAACCCACTCGTGCACCCAACTGATCTTCAGCA
TCTTTTACTTTCACCAGCGTTTCTGGGTGAGCAAAAACAGGAAGGCAAAATGCCGCAAAAAAGGGAATAA
GGGCGACACGGAAATGTTGAATACTCATACTCTTCCTTTTTCAATATTATTGAAGCATTTATCAGGGTTA
TTGTCTCATGAGCGGATACATATTTGAATGTATTTAGAAAAATAAACAAATAGGGGTTCCGCGCACATTT
CCCCGAAAAGTGCCACCTGACGTC
